>Addgene plasmid #18767 | MSCV HA Akt loxP | addgene partial sequence | sequence record 24640 | pLXSN-5
NNNNNNCNTTNNNCNNCCCTCACTCCTTCTCTAGGCGCCGGAATTAGATCTTAAGCTTGTCGACCATGGG
CTGCGTTTGCTCGTCGAATCCCGAGGACGACGCTGCTTACCCATACGATGTTCCAGATTACGCTTCGCAT
ATGAGCGACGTGGCTATTGTGAAGGAGGGTTGGCTGCACAAACGAGGGGAGTACATCAAGACCTGGCGGC
CACGCTACTTCCTCCTCAAGAATGATGGCACCTTCATTGGCTACAAGGAGCGGCCGCAGGATGTGGACCA
ACGTGAGGCTCCCCTCAACAACTTCTCTGTGGCGCAGTGCCAGCTGATGAAGACGGAGCGGCCCCGGCCC
AACACCTTCATCATCCGCTGCCTGCAGTGGACCACTGTCATCGAACGCACCTTCCATGTGGAGACTCCTG
AGGAGCGGGAGGAGTGGACAACCGCCATCCAGACTGTGGCTGACGGCCTCAAGAAGCAGGAGGAGGAGGA
GATGGACTTCCGGTCGGGCTCACCCAGTGACAACTCAGGGGCTGAAGAGATGGAGGTGTCCCTGGCCAAG
CCCAAGCACCGCGTGACCATGAACGAGTTTGAGTACCTGAAGCTGCTGGGCANNNNNGNTTTCGGGCANN
NNNNNCCTGGTGAAGGAGAAGGCCACAGGCCGCTACTACGCCATGAAGATCCTCAAGAAGGAAGTCATCG
TGGCCNAAGGACGAGGTGGCCCACACACTCACCGAGAACCGCGTCCTGCAGAACTCCNNCACCCCTTCCT
CACAGCCCTGAAGTACTCTTTCCAGACCCACGACCGCCTCTGCTTTGTCATGGNNTANNCCAANN
