[The description below was written by a language model from this plasmid's Addgene catalogue record.]
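Description:
MSCV HA Akt loxP is a retroviral mammalian expression plasmid built on the MSCV (murine stem cell virus) backbone. It is propagated in E. coli as a high-copy plasmid under ampicillin selection. As with other MSCV-type vectors, the plasmid serves as a transfer construct. When it is introduced into a packaging cell line, the region between the viral long terminal repeats is transcribed, packaged through the viral packaging signal, and delivered as a provirus that integrates stably into dividing target cells. In this vector family the 5′ LTR normally drives expression of the inserted gene, although the record does not explicitly state the promoter. It also lists no mammalian selection marker or reporter.

The payload is human AKT1 (also known as PKB or RAC-alpha), a serine/threonine kinase central to PI3K survival and growth signalling. It is carried as an insert of about 1.6 kb cloned between BglII and EcoRI sites. An HA epitope tag supplied by the backbone is fused to the N-terminus, so the exogenous protein can be detected or immunoprecipitated separately from endogenous Akt. The record does not say whether the insert is wild-type or an activated variant such as a myristoylated form.

The "loxP" in the name suggests that the vector contains one or more loxP recombination sites, which would allow Cre-mediated excision of the integrated cassette. However, the record gives neither their position nor their arrangement, and no feature table is available to confirm them. The construct is suited to stable, retrovirally delivered Akt expression in mammalian cells, for example in studies of Akt-driven survival, proliferation or oncogenesis.
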