Addgene plasmid #18767: MSCV HA Akt loxP
Depositing lab: Scott Lowe. Depositing organization: Cold Spring Harbor Laboratory.
Backbone
  Vector backbone: MSCV
  Backbone manufacturer: Clontech
  Vector type: Mammalian Expression, Retroviral
Growth in bacteria
  Bacterial resistance: Ampicillin, 100 μg/mL
  Growth temperature: 37°C
  Growth strain: DH5alpha
  Copy number: High Copy
Gene/Insert
  Gene/Insert name: Akt (alt name: AKT)
  Species: H. sapiens (human)
  Insert size (bp): 1604
  Entrez Gene: AKT1 (a.k.a. AKT, PKB, PKB-ALPHA, PRKBA, RAC, RAC-ALPHA)
  Tag / fusion protein: HA (N terminal on backbone)
  Cloning method: Restriction Enzyme; 5′ cloning site BglII (unknown if destroyed); 3′ cloning site EcoRI (unknown if destroyed)
  Sequencing primers: 5′ pLXSN 5'
Terms and licenses: Academic/Nonprofit Terms; Industry Terms: Not Available to Industry
How to cite: MSCV HA Akt loxP was a gift from Scott Lowe (Addgene plasmid # 18767 ; http://n2t.net/addgene:18767 ; RRID:Addgene_18767)
